LOCUS       ADDGENE_1687 3052 bp DNA circular SYN 01/03/2005
DEFINITION  pAST19b complete plasmid sequence
KEYWORDS    .
SOURCE      pAST19b
  ORGANISM  other sequences; artificial sequences; vectors.
COMMENT     See Addgene plasmid 1687 at www.addgene.org
FEATURES             Location/Qualifiers
     source          1..3052
                     /organism="Addgene plasmid pAST19b"
                     /mol_type="other DNA"
     misc_feature    379..395
                     /label="M13f20_primer"
     misc_feature    complement(250..398)
                     /label="lacZ_a"
     misc_feature    complement(461..479)
                     /label="M13r_primer"
     promoter        complement(514..543)
                     /label="lac_promoter"
     misc_feature    complement(610..636)
                     /label="lacI.C"
     rep_origin      complement(852..1471)
                     /label="pBR322_origin"
     gene            complement(1626..2486)
                     /label="Ampicillin"
                     /gene="Ampicillin"
     CDS             complement(1626..2486)
                     /label="Ampicillin"
                     /gene="Ampicillin"
                     /note="Orf2"
                     /translation="MSIQHFRVALIPFFAAFCLPVFAHPETLVKVKDAEDQLGARVGYI
                     ELDLNSGKILESFRPEERFPMMSTFKVLLCGAVLSRIDAGQEQLGRRIHYSQNDLVEYS
                     PVTEKHLTDGMTVRELCSAAITMSDNTAANLLLTTIGGPKELTAFLHNMGDHVTRLDRW
                     EPELNEAIPNDERDTTMPVAMATTLRKLLTGELLTLASRQQLIDWMEADKVAGPLLRSA
                     LPAGWFIADKSGAGERGSRGIIAALGPDGKPSRIVVIYTTGSQATMDERNRQIAEIGAS
                     LIKHW"
     misc_feature    2522..2551
                     /label="SupTrp.5'"
     misc_feature    2566..2595
                     /label="SupTrp.3'"
     promoter        complement(2894..2922)
                     /label="Amp_promoter"
ORIGIN
        1 TCGCGCGTTT CGGTGATGAC GGTGAAAACC TCTGACACAT GCAGCTCCCG GAGACGGTCA
       61 CAGCTTGTCT GTAAGCGGAT GCCGGGAGCA GACAAGCCCG TCAGGGCGCG TCAGCGGGTG
      121 TTGGCGGGTG TCGGGGCTGG CTTAACTATG CGGCATCAGA GCAGATTGTA CTGAGAGTGC
      181 ACCATATGCG GTGTGAAATA CCGCACAGAT GCGTAAGGAG AAAATACCGC ATCAGGCGCC
      241 ATTCGCCATT CAGGCTGCGC AACTGTTGGG AAGGGCGATC GGTGCGGGCC TCTTCGCTAT
      301 TACGCCAGCT GGCGAAAGGG GGATGTGCTG CAAGGCGATT AAGTTGGGTA ACGCCAGGGT
      361 TTTCCCAGTC ACGACGTTGT AAAACGACGG CCAGTGAATT CGAGCTCGGT ACCCGGGGAT
      421 CCTCTAGAGT CGACCTGCAG GCATGCAAGC TTGGCGTAAT CATGGTCATA GCTGTTTCCT
      481 GTGTGAAATT GTTATCCGCT CACAATTCCA CACAACATAC GAGCCGGAAG CATAAAGTGT
      541 AAAGCCTGGG GTGCCTAATG AGTGAGCTAA CTCACATTAA TTGCGTTGCG CTCACTGCCC
      601 GCTTTCCAGT CGGGAAACCT GTCGTGCCAG CTGCATTAAT GAATCGGCCA ACGCGCGGGG
      661 AGAGGCGGTT TGCGTATTGG GCGCTCTTCC GCTTCCTCGC TCACTGACTC GCTGCGCTCG
      721 GTCGTTCGGC TGCGGCGAGC GGTATCAGCT CACTCAAAGG CGGTAATACG GTTATCCACA
      781 GAATCAGGGG ATAACGCAGG AAAGAACATG TGAGCAAAAG GCCAGCAAAA GGCCAGGAAC
      841 CGTAAAAAGG CCGCGTTGCT GGCGTTTTTC CATAGGCTCC GCCCCCCTGA CGAGCATCAC
      901 AAAAATCGAC GCTCAAGTCA GAGGTGGCGA AACCCGACAG GACTATAAAG ATACCAGGCG
      961 TTTCCCCCTG GAAGCTCCCT CGTGCGCTCT CCTGTTCCGA CCCTGCCGCT TACCGGATAC
     1021 CTGTCCGCCT TTCTCCCTTC GGGAAGCGTG GCGCTTTCTC ATAGCTCACG CTGTAGGTAT
     1081 CTCAGTTCGG TGTAGGTCGT TCGCTCCAAG CTGGGCTGTG TGCACGAACC CCCCGTTCAG
     1141 CCCGACCGCT GCGCCTTATC CGGTAACTAT CGTCTTGAGT CCAACCCGGT AAGACACGAC
     1201 TTATCGCCAC TGGCAGCAGC CACTGGTAAC AGGATTAGCA GAGCGAGGTA TGTAGGCGGT
     1261 GCTACAGAGT TCTTGAAGTG GTGGCCTAAC TACGGCTACA CTAGAAGGAC AGTATTTGGT
     1321 ATCTGCGCTC TGCTGAAGCC AGTTACCTTC GGAAAAAGAG TTGGTAGCTC TTGATCCGGC
     1381 AAACAAACCA CCGCTGGTAG CGGTGGTTTT TTTGTTTGCA AGCAGCAGAT TACGCGCAGA
     1441 AAAAAAGGAT CTCAAGAAGA TCCTTTGATC TTTTCTACGG GGTCTGACGC TCAGTGGAAC
     1501 GAAAACTCAC GTTAAGGGAT TTTGGTCATG AGATTATCAA AAAGGATCTT CACCTAGATC
     1561 CTTTTAAATT AAAAATGAAG TTTTAAATCA ATCTAAAGTA TATATGAGTA AACTTGGTCT
     1621 GACAGTTACC AATGCTTAAT CAGTGAGGCA CCTATCTCAG CGATCTGTCT ATTTCGTTCA
     1681 TCCATAGTTG CCTGACTCCC CGTCGTGTAG ATAACTACGA TACGGGAGGG CTTACCATCT
     1741 GGCCCCAGTG CTGCAATGAT ACCGCGAGAC CCACGCTCAC CGGCTCCAGA TTTATCAGCA
     1801 ATAAACCAGC CAGCCGGAAG GGCCGAGCGC AGAAGTGGTC CTGCAACTTT ATCCGCCTCC
     1861 ATCCAGTCTA TTAATTGTTG CCGGGAAGCT AGAGTAAGTA GTTCGCCAGT TAATAGTTTG
     1921 CGCAACGTTG TTGCCATTGC TACAGGCATC GTGGTGTCAC GCTCGTCGTT TGGTATGGCT
     1981 TCATTCAGCT CCGGTTCCCA ACGATCAAGG CGAGTTACAT GATCCCCCAT GTTGTGCAAA
     2041 AAAGCGGTTA GCTCCTTCGG TCCTCCGATC GTTGTCAGAA GTAAGTTGGC CGCAGTGTTA
     2101 TCACTCATGG TTATGGCAGC ACTGCATAAT TCTCTTACTG TCATGCCATC CGTAAGATGC
     2161 TTTTCTGTGA CTGGTGAGTA CTCAACCAAG TCATTCTGAG AATAGTGTAT GCGGCGACCG
     2221 AGTTGCTCTT GCCCGGCGTC AATACGGGAT AATACCGCGC CACATAGCAG AACTTTAAAA
     2281 GTGCTCATCA TTGGAAAACG TTCTTCGGGG CGAAAACTCT CAAGGATCTT ACCGCTGTTG
     2341 AGATCCAGTT CGATGTAACC CACTCGTGCA CCCAACTGAT CTTCAGCATC TTTTACTTTC
     2401 ACCAGCGTTT CTGGGTGAGC AAAAACAGGA AGGCAAAATG CCGCAAAAAA GGGAATAAGG
     2461 GCGACACGGA AATGTTGAAT ACTCATACTC TTCCTTTTTC AATGACAAGA GAGAATAACA
     2521 TGACTGCTTG GCGCAATGGT AGCGCGTTCG ACTCTAGATC GAAAGGTTGG GCGTTCGATC
     2581 CGCTCAGTGG TCAAATTTTT TGTTTTTTAA GTAGTAATAT AATACAATTT AATTCAAAAT
     2641 TACACGCAAA AATTTAATAA AGTAGTCCAA AATGCTAATC GTGTGAAAAA ATGCCTTCTG
     2701 GTAATGTATT TCTCACACGA AAATTTGTTG AAATTGGTTT TTGACACAAG CGAATGTTGC
     2761 AATTATTTTC TTGATTTTTC TACAAATTTG AAAATCAAAT TTCACGACTG CAAGTATAAC
     2821 ATTAAAAACA ATATACCCAA GCCCACAAAA AACGTATTCT GAAAATTGTA TTATTGAAGC
     2881 ATTTATCAGG GTTATTGTCT CATGAGCGGA TACATATTTG AATGTATTTA GAAAAATAAA
     2941 CAAATAGGGG TTCCGCGCAC ATTTCCCCGA AAAGTGCCAC CTGACGTCTA AGAAACCATT
     3001 ATTATCATGA CATTAACCTA TAAAAATAGG CGTATCACGA GGCCCTTTCG TC
//
